>Addgene plasmid #23261 | delta-LIM Isl1 | addgene partial sequence | sequence record 29123 | 23261 with SP6
NTGGCCAGCACAACCAAAAAAGCCAGTGATTCTGCATTCTGGCTTGAGGTTGAAGGTAATTCCATGACCG
CACCAACAGGCTCCAAGCCAAGCTTTCCTGACGGAATGTTAATTCTCGTTGACCCTGAGCAGGCTGTTGA
GCCAGGTGATTTCTGCATAGCCAGACTTGGGGGTGATGAGTTTACCTTCAAGAAACTGATCAGGGATAGC
GGTCAGGTGTTTTTACAACCACTAAACCCACAGTACCCAATGATCCCATGCAATGAGAGTTGTTCCGTTG
TGGGGAAAGTTATCGCTAGTCAGTGGCCTGAAGAGACGTTTGAATTCCTCGAGAGCCGACAGCTCATCCC
GGGAGACGAATTCGCGCTGCGGGAGGATGGGCTTTTCTGCCGCGCGGACCACGATGTAGTGGAGAGGGCC
AGCCTAGGAGCTGGAGACCCTCTCAGTCCCTTGCATCCAGCGCGGCCTCTGCAAATGGCAGCCGAGCCCA
TCTCCGCTAGGCAGCCAGCTCTGCGGCCGCACGTCCACAAACAGCCCGAGAAGACCACCCGAGTGCGGAC
TGTGCTCAACGAAAAGCAGCTGCACACCTTGCGGACCTGCTACGCAGCCAACCCTCGGCCAGATGCGCTC
ATGAAGGAGCAACTAGTGGAGATGACCGGCCTCAGTCCCCGAGTCATCCGGGTCTGGTTTCAAAACAAGA
GGTGCAAGGACAAGAAACGCAGCATCATGATGAAGCAGCTCCAGCAGCAGCAACCCAACGACAAAACTAA
TATCCAGGGGATGACAGGAACTCCCATGGTGGCTGCTAGTCCGGAGAGACATGATGGTGGTTTACAGGCT
AACCCAGTTGANGTGCAAAGTTACCAGCCGCCCTGGAAAGTACTGAGTGACTTCGCCTTGCAAAGTGACA
TAGATCAGCCTGCTTTTCAGCAACTGGTCAAT
