[The description below was written by a language model from this plasmid's Addgene catalogue record.]
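Description:
delta-LIM Isl1 is an expression plasmid built on the pCS2 backbone (about 4.1 kb without insert), a multipurpose vector listed for mammalian expression and for use in avian, Xenopus and zebrafish systems. It is propagated in E. coli under ampicillin selection; the copy number is recorded as unknown. The record gives no feature table and does not explicitly name the promoter. However, the listed sequencing primers (a CMV forward primer, SP6, and an SV40 polyadenylation-region primer) fit the usual pCS2 layout, in which a CMV-type promoter drives expression in vertebrate cells, an SP6 promoter allows in vitro transcription of mRNA for embryo injection, and an SV40 polyA signal terminates the transcript.

The insert is a roughly 720 bp fragment of rat Isl1, the LIM-homeodomain transcription factor Islet-1, carrying a "Delta LIM" mutation, meaning that the LIM domains are deleted. In the native protein these domains mediate protein-protein interactions, including binding to LIM-domain cofactors. An N-terminal fusion recorded as a lambda dimer domain is attached to the truncated protein, presumably providing a heterologous dimerization module in place of LIM-mediated assembly. Exact fusion junctions are not given in the fields, and the depositor refers to the plasmid map for these details. The fragment was cloned between BamHI and XbaI sites, and it is not known whether these sites were retained.

The associated publication concerns how Lhx3 and its partners specify motor neuron versus interneuron identity through cell-type-specific protein complexes. This suggests the construct was used to test how much Isl1 function depends on its LIM-domain interactions, although the record does not describe specific experiments.
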