Addgene plasmid #23261: delta-LIM Isl1
Depositing lab: Samuel Pfaff. Depositing organization: Salk Institute for Biological Studies. Publication: LIM factor Lhx3 contributes to the specification of motor neuron and interneuron identity through cell-type-specific protein-protein interactions. Thaler JP, Lee SK, Jurata LW, Gill GN, Pfaff SL. Cell. 2002 Jul 26. 110(2):237-49. 10.1016/S0092-8674(02)00823-1 PubMed 12150931.
Backbone
  Vector backbone: pCS2
  Backbone size w/o insert (bp): 4097
  Vector type: Mammalian Expression ; avian/xenopus/zebrafish
Growth in bacteria
  Bacterial resistance: Ampicillin, 100 μg/mL
  Growth temperature: 37°C
  Growth strain: DH5alpha
  Copy number: Unknown
Gene/Insert
  Gene/Insert name: Isl1
  Species: R. norvegicus (rat)
  Insert size (bp): 720
  Mutation: Delta LIM
  Entrez Gene: Isl1 (a.k.a. Isl-1, isl-1=homeobox)
  Tag / fusion protein: Lamda-dimer domain (N terminal on insert)
  Cloning method: Restriction Enzyme; 5′ cloning site BamHI (unknown if destroyed); 3′ cloning site XbaI (unknown if destroyed)
  Sequencing primers: 5′ CMV-F, SP6; 3′ SV40-Pa-term
Terms and licenses: Academic/Nonprofit Terms; Industry Terms: Not Available to Industry
Depositor comments: See map for fusion details. Plasmid #321 of the Pfaff Lab.
How to cite: delta-LIM Isl1 was a gift from Samuel Pfaff (Addgene plasmid # 23261 ; http://n2t.net/addgene:23261 ; RRID:Addgene_23261)
